Addgene plasmid #123104: pCMV 3xFLAG-GABARAPL2 G116A
Purpose: Expresses 3xFLAG-GABARAPL2 G116A in mammalian cells.
Depositing lab: Robin Ketteler. Publication: Redundancy of human ATG4 protease isoforms in autophagy and LC3/GABARAP processing revealed in cells. Agrotis A, Pengo N, Burden JJ, Ketteler R. Autophagy. 2019 Jan 21. doi: 10.1080/15548627.2019.1569925. PubMed 30661429.
Backbone
  Vector backbone: pCMV-tripleFLAG-Gateway
  Backbone size w/o insert (bp): 4711
  Vector type: Mammalian Expression
Growth in bacteria
  Bacterial resistance: Ampicillin, 100 μg/mL
  Growth temperature: 37°C
  Growth strain: DH5alpha
  Copy number: High Copy
Gene/Insert
  Gene/Insert name: Gamma-aminobutyric acid receptor-associated protein-like 2
  Species: H. sapiens (human)
  Mutation: Glycine 116 to Alanine
  GenBank ID: NM_007285.6
  Entrez Gene: GABARAPL2 (a.k.a. ATG8, ATG8C, GATE-16, GATE16, GEF-2, GEF2)
  Promoter: CMV
  Tag / fusion protein: 3xFLAG (N terminal on backbone)
  Cloning method: Gateway Cloning
  Sequencing primers: 5′ CMVF_pCDNA3; 3′ hGH-PA-R
Terms and licenses: Academic/Nonprofit Terms; Industry Terms: Not Available to Industry
How to cite: pCMV 3xFLAG-GABARAPL2 G116A was a gift from Robin Ketteler (Addgene plasmid # 123104 ; http://n2t.net/addgene:123104 ; RRID:Addgene_123104)
