[The description below was written by a language model from this plasmid's Addgene catalogue record and pLannotate feature annotations shown in this document.]
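Description:
pCMV 3xFLAG-GABARAPL2 G116A is a mammalian expression plasmid of about 5.1 kb, built by Gateway recombination into the pCMV-tripleFLAG-Gateway backbone. It is propagated in E. coli from a high-copy ColE1/pUC-type origin under ampicillin selection (β-lactamase with its own bla promoter). The backbone also carries an f1 phage origin and leftover cloning-vector sequence: lacZα and lacI fragments, the lac promoter, operator and CAP site, a T7 promoter, and a short fragment annotated as RSF ori. An SV40 enhancer/early promoter lies downstream of the expression cassette, but no mammalian selection marker is annotated after it, so the plasmid appears suited mainly to transient transfection.

The expression cassette consists of the human CMV immediate-early enhancer and promoter driving an N-terminal 3xFLAG epitope (with an enterokinase site), followed by attB1, the human GABARAPL2 (GATE-16) coding sequence, attB2 and a human growth hormone polyadenylation signal. The attB1 site is translated as a short linker between tag and insert. The automated annotation matched the insert to the bovine orthologue, but the catalogue entry identifies it as human.

GABARAPL2 is an ATG8-family ubiquitin-like modifier involved in autophagy and intra-Golgi transport. The insert carries a glycine 116 to alanine substitution. In ATG8-family proteins this C-terminal glycine is normally exposed by ATG4 protease cleavage and then conjugated to lipid, so such a mutant is generally used as a processing- or lipidation-deficient control, although the record does not state this explicitly. This fits the associated study of ATG4 isoform redundancy in LC3/GABARAP processing, where the FLAG tag allows detection or immunoprecipitation of the expressed protein.
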