Features (pLannotate 1.2.2; 19 found; start..end, strand, type, name):
     21..609     -  rep_origin     ori: high-copy-number ColE1/pMB1/pBR322/pUC origin of replication
    780..1640    -  CDS            AmpR: β-lactamase; bla; confers resistance to ampicillin, carbenicillin, and related antibiotics
   1641..1745    -  promoter       AmpR promoter: bla
   1772..2200    +  rep_origin     f1 ori (sequence partly withheld): f1 bacteriophage origin of replication; arrow indicates direction of (+) strand synthesis
   2231..2385    -  CDS            lacZα (fragment): LacZα fragment of β-galactosidase; lacZ fragment
   2545..2924    +  enhancer       CMV enhancer: human cytomegalovirus immediate early enhancer
   2926..3125    +  promoter       CMV promoter: human cytomegalovirus (CMV) immediate early promoter
   3165..3230    +  CDS            3xFLAG: three tandem FLAG® epitope tags, followed by an enterokinase cleavage site
   3234..3258    +  protein_bind   attB1: mutant version of attB; recombination site for the Gateway® BP reaction BP Clonase™
   3261..3611    +  CDS            GABARAPL2: GBRL2_BOVIN - Also known as GEF2. Experimental evidence at protein level: Swiss-Prot protein existence level 1. Ubiquitin-like modifier involved in intra-Golgi traffic (PubMed:10747018). Modulates intra-Golgi transport through coupling between NSF activity and SNAREs activation (PubMed:10747018). It first stimulates the ATPase activity of NSF which in turn stimulates the association with GOSR1 (PubMed:10747018). Involved in autophagy (By similarity). Plays a role in mitophagy which contributes to regulate mitochondrial quantity and quality by eliminating the mitochondria to a basal level to fu
   3616..3640    -  protein_bind   attB2: mutant version of attB; recombination site for the Gateway® BP reaction BP Clonase™
   3658..4280    +  polyA_signal   hGH poly(A) signal: human growth hormone polyadenylation signal
   4309..4638    +  promoter       SV40 promoter: SV40 enhancer and early promoter
   4681..4699    -  promoter       T7 promoter: promoter for bacteriophage T7 RNA polymerase
   4737..4753    -  protein_bind   lac operator: The lac repressor binds to the lac operator to inhibit transcription in E. coli. This inhibition can be relieved by adding lactose or isopropyl-β-D-thiogalactopyranoside (IPTG). lac repressor encoded by lacI
   4761..4791    -  promoter       lac promoter: promoter for the E. coli lac operon
   4806..4827    -  protein_bind   CAP binding site: CAP binding activates transcription in the presence of cAMP. E. coli catabolite activator protein
   4840..4932    -  CDS            lacI (fragment): lac repressor; lacI; The lac repressor binds to the lac operator to inhibit transcription in E. coli. This inhibition can be relieved by adding lactose or isopropyl-β-D-thiogalactopyranoside (IPTG).
   4934..5067    -  rep_origin     RSF ori (fragment): Plasmids containing the RSF 1030 origin of replication can be propagated in E. coli cells that contain additional plasmids with compatible origins.
>Addgene plasmid #123104 | pCMV 3xFLAG-GABARAPL2 G116A | addgene full sequence | sequence record 244368 | Addgene NGS Result
AAGGCCGCGTTGCTGGCGTTTTTCCATAGGCTCCGCCCCCCTGACGAGCATCACAAAAATCGACGCTCAA
GTCAGAGGTGGCGAAACCCGACAGGACTATAAAGATACCAGGCGTTTCCCCCTGGAAGCTCCCTCGTGCG
CTCTCCTGTTCCGACCCTGCCGCTTACCGGATACCTGTCCGCCTTTCTCCCTTCGGGAAGCGTGGCGCTT
TCTCATAGCTCACGCTGTAGGTATCTCAGTTCGGTGTAGGTCGTTCGCTCCAAGCTGGGCTGTGTGCACG
AACCCCCCGTTCAGCCCGACCGCTGCGCCTTATCCGGTAACTATCGTCTTGAGTCCAACCCGGTAAGACA
CGACTTATCGCCACTGGCAGCAGCCACTGGTAACAGGATTAGCAGAGCGAGGTATGTAGGCGGTGCTACA
GAGTTCTTGAAGTGGTGGCCTAACTACGGCTACACTAGAAGAACAGTATTTGGTATCTGCGCTCTGCTGA
AGCCAGTTACCTTCGGAAAAAGAGTTGGTAGCTCTTGATCCGGCAAACAAACCACCGCTGGTAGCGGTGG
TTTTTTTGTTTGCAAGCAGCAGATTACGCGCAGAAAAAAAGGATCTCAAGAAGATCCTTTGATCTTTTCT
ACGGGGTCTGACGCTCAGTGGAACGAAAACTCACGTTAAGGGATTTTGGTCATGAGATTATCAAAAAGGA
TCTTCACCTAGATCCTTTTAAATTAAAAATGAAGTTTTAAATCAATCTAAAGTATATATGAGTAAACTTG
GTCTGACAGTTACCAATGCTTAATCAGTGAGGCACCTATCTCAGCGATCTGTCTATTTCGTTCATCCATA
GTTGCCTGACTCCCCGTCGTGTAGATAACTACGATACGGGAGGGCTTACCATCTGGCCCCAGTGCTGCAA
TGATACCGCGAGACCCACGCTCACCGGCTCCAGATTTATCAGCAATAAACCAGCCAGCCGGAAGGGCCGA
GCGCAGAAGTGGTCCTGCAACTTTATCCGCCTCCATCCAGTCTATTAATTGTTGCCGGGAAGCTAGAGTA
AGTAGTTCGCCAGTTAATAGTTTGCGCAACGTTGTTGCCATTGCTACAGGCATCGTGGTGTCACGCTCGT
CGTTTGGTATGGCTTCATTCAGCTCCGGTTCCCAACGATCAAGGCGAGTTACATGATCCCCCATGTTGTG
CAAAAAAGCGGTTAGCTCCTTCGGTCCTCCGATCGTTGTCAGAAGTAAGTTGGCCGCAGTGTTATCACTC
ATGGTTATGGCAGCACTGCATAATTCTCTTACTGTCATGCCATCCGTAAGATGCTTTTCTGTGACTGGTG
AGTACTCAACCAAGTCATTCTGAGAATAGTGTATGCGGCGACCGAGTTGCTCTTGCCCGGCGTCAATACG
GGATAATACCGCGCCACATAGCAGAACTTTAAAAGTGCTCATCATTGGAAAACGTTCTTCGGGGCGAAAA
CTCTCAAGGATCTTACCGCTGTTGAGATCCAGTTCGATGTAACCCACTCGTGCACCCAACTGATCTTCAG
CATCTTTTACTTTCACCAGCGTTTCTGGGTGAGCAAAAACAGGAAGGCAAAATGCCGCAAAAAAGGGAAT
AAGGGCGACACGGAAATGTTGAATACTCATACTCTTCCTTTTTCAATATTATTGAAGCATTTATCAGGGT
TATTGTCTCATGAGCGGATACATATTTGAATGTATTTAGAAAAATAAACAAATAGGGGTTCCGCGCACAT
TTCCCCGAAAAGTGCCACCTG
[124 nt withheld, positions 1772-1895]
C
[91 nt withheld, positions 1897-1987]
A
[49 nt withheld, positions 1989-2037]
CCTTTGACGTTGGAGTCCACGTTCTTT
[37 nt withheld, positions 2065-2101]
ACCCTATCTCGGTCTATTCTTTTGATTTATAAGGGATTTTGCCGATTTCGGCCTATTGGTTAAAAAATGA
GCTGATTTAACAAAAATTTAACGCGAATTTTAACAAAATATTAACGCTTACAATTTCCATTCGCCATTCA
GGCTGCGCAACTGTTGGGAAGGGCGATCGGTGCGGGCCTCTTCGCTATTACGCCAGCTGGCGAAAGGGGG
ATGTGCTGCAAGGCGATTAAGTTGGGTAACGCCAGGGTTTTCCCAGTCACGACGTTGTAAAACGACGGCC
AGTGCCAAGCTGATCTATACATTGAATCAATATTGGCAATTAGCCATATTAGTCATTGGTTATATAGCAT
AAATCAATATTGGCTATTGGCCATTGCATACGTTGTATCTATATCATAATATGTACATTTATATTGGCTC
ATGTCCAATATGACCGCCATGTTGACATTGATTATTGACTAGTTATTAATAGTAATCAATTACGGGGTCA
TTAGTTCATAGCCCATATATGGAGTTCCGCGTTACATAACTTACGGTAAATGGCCCGCCTGGCTGACCGC
CCAACGACCCCCGCCCATTGACGTCAATAATGACGTATGTTCCCATAGTAACGCCAATAGGGACTTTCCA
TTGACGTCAATGGGTGGAGTATTTACGGTAAACTGCCCACTTGGCAGTACATCAAGTGTATCATATGCCA
AGTCCGCCCCCTATTGACGTCAATGACGGTAAATGGCCCGCCTGGCATTATGCCCAGTACATGACCTTAC
GGGACTTTCCTACTTGGCAGTACATCTACGTATTAGTCATCGCTATTACCATGGTGATGCGGTTTTGGCA
GTACACCAATGGGCGTGGATAGCGGTTTGACTCACGGGGATTTCCAAGTCTCCACCCCATTGACGTCAAT
GGGAGTTTGTTTTGGCACCAAAATCAACGGGACTTTCCAAAATGTCGTAATAACCCCGCCCCGTTGACGC
AAATGGGCGGTAGGCGTGTACGGTGGGAGGTCTATATAAGCAGAGCTCGTTTAGTGAACCGTCAGAATTG
ATCTGGTACCATGGACTACAAAGACCATGACGGTGATTATAAAGATCATGACATCGATTACAAGGATGAC
GATGACAAGCTTACAAGTTTGTACAAAAAAGCAGGCTTAATGAAGTGGATGTTCAAGGAGGACCACTCGC
TGGAACACAGATGCGTGGAGTCCGCGAAGATTCGAGCGAAATATCCCGACAGGGTTCCGGTGATTGTGGA
AAAGGTCTCAGGCTCTCAGATTGTTGACATTGACAAACGGAAGTACTTGGTTCCATCTGATATCACTGTG
GCTCAGTTCATGTGGATCATCAGGAAAAGGATCCAGCTTCCTTCTGAAAAGGCGATCTTCCTGTTTGTGG
ATAAGACAGTCCCACAGTCCAGCCTAACTATGGGACAGCTTTACGAGAAGGAAAAAGATGAAGATGGATT
CTTATATGTGGCCTACAGCGGAGAGAACACTTTTGCCTTCTAATACCCAGCTTTCTTGTACAAAGTGGTG
TGATCTAGAGGATCCCGGGTGGCATCCCTGTGACCCCTCCCCAGTGCCTCTCCTGGCCCTGGAAGTTGCC
ACTCCAGTGCCCACCAGCCTTGTCCTAATAAAATTAAGTTGCATCATTTTGTCTGACTAGGTGTCCTTCT
ATAATATTATGGGGTGGAGGGGGGTGGTATGGAGCAAGGGGCAAGTTGGGAAGACAACCTGTAGGGCCTG
CGGGGTCTATTGGGAACCAAGCTGGAGTGCAGTGGCACAATCTTGGCTCACTGCAATCTCCGCCTCCTGG
GTTCAAGCGATTCTCCTGCCTCAGCCTCCCGAGTTGTTGGGATTCCAGGCATGCATGACCAGGCTCAGCT
AATTTTTGTTTTTTTGGTAGAGACGGGGTTTCACCATATTGGCCAGGCTGGTCTCCAACTCCTAATCTCA
GGTGATCTACCCACCTTGGCCTCCCAAATTGCTGGGATTACAGGCGTGAACCACTGCTCCCTTCCCTGTC
CTTCTGATTTTAAAATAACTATACCAGCAGGAGGACGTCCAGACACAGCATAGGCTACCTGGCCATGCCC
AACCGGTGGGACATTTGAGTTGCTTGCTTGGCACTGTCCTCTCATGCGTTGGGTCCACTCAGTAGATGCC
TGTTGAATTGGGTACGCGGCCAGCTTGGCTGTGGAATGTGTGTCAGTTAGGGTGTGGAAAGTCCCCAGGC
TCCCCAGCAGGCAGAAGTATGCAAAGCATGCATCTCAATTAGTCAGCAACCAGGTGTGGAAAGTCCCCAG
GCTCCCCAGCAGGCAGAAGTATGCAAAGCATGCATCTCAATTAGTCAGCAACCATAGTCCCGCCCCTAAC
TCCGCCCATCCCGCCCCTAACTCCGCCCAGTTCCGCCCATTCTCCGCCCCATGGCTGACTAATTTTTTTT
ATTTATGCAGAGGCCGAGGCCGCCTCGGCCTCTGAGCTATTCCAGAAGTAGTGAGGAGGCTTTTTTGGAG
GCCTAGGCTTTTGCAAAAAGCTCCTCGATCGAGGAACTGAAAAACCAGAAAGTTAATTCCCTATAGTGAG
TCGTATTAAATTCGTAATCATGTCATAGCTGTTTCCTGTGTGAAATTGTTATCCGCTCACAATTCCACAC
AACATACGAGCCGGAAGCATAAAGTGTAAAGCCTGGGGTGCCTAATGAGCGAGCTAACTCACATTAATTG
CGTTGCGCTCACTGCCCGCTTTCCAGTCGGGAAACCTGTCGTGCCAGCTGCATTAATGAATCGGCCAACG
CGCGGGGAGAGGCGGTTTGCGTATTGGGCGCTCTTCCGCTTCCTCGCTCACTGACTCGCTGCGCTCGGTC
GTTCGGCTGCGGCGAGCGGTATCAGCTCACTCAAAGGCGGTAATACGGTTATCCACAGAATCAGGGGATA
ACGCAGGAAAGAACATGTGAGCAAAAGGCCAGCAAAAGGCCAGGAACCGTAAA
